Addgene plasmid #193531: pIM37
Purpose: pENTRY clone for NLR Integrated Domain ID#63
Depositing lab: Nemo Peeters. Depositing organization: CNRS UMR 2594, INRA UMR 0441, Laboratoire des Interactions Plantes Micro-organismes (LIPM). Publication: An NLR integrated domain toolkit to identify plant pathogen effector targets. Landry D, Mila I, Sabbagh CRR, Zaffuto M, Pouzet C, Tremousaygue D, Dabos P, Deslandes L, Peeters N. Plant J. 2023 Sep;115(5):1443-1457. doi: 10.1111/tpj.16331. Epub 2023 Jul 24. PubMed 37248633.
Backbone
  Vector backbone: pTWIST ENTRY
  Vector type: pENTRY clone
Growth in bacteria
  Bacterial resistance: Kanamycin, 50 μg/mL
  Growth temperature: 37°C
  Growth strain: DH5alpha
  Copy number: High Copy
Gene/Insert
  Gene/Insert name: ID#63
  Species: Brachypodium (Bradi4g10450.1.p)
  Cloning method: Ligation Independent Cloning
  Sequencing primers: 5′ n/a
Terms and licenses: Academic/Nonprofit Terms; Industry Terms: Not Available to Industry
How to cite: pIM37 was a gift from Nemo Peeters (Addgene plasmid # 193531 ; http://n2t.net/addgene:193531 ; RRID:Addgene_193531)
