[The description below was written by a language model from this plasmid's Addgene catalogue record and pLannotate feature annotations shown in this document.]
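Description:
pIM37 is a Gateway entry clone built on the pTWIST ENTRY backbone, a small (about 3.2 kb) bacterial plasmid intended for propagation in E. coli rather than for expression in its own right. It replicates from a high-copy ColE1/pUC-type origin and is selected with kanamycin through an aminoglycoside phosphotransferase (KanR) gene. The remaining annotated backbone elements are minor: an rrnB T1 transcription terminator, which helps insulate the cloning region from read-through transcription, plus short remnants of a pBluescript-type multiple cloning site and of lacZα that have no evident functional role here.

The payload is ID#63, an integrated domain taken from a nucleotide-binding leucine-rich repeat (NLR) immune receptor of Brachypodium (gene model Bradi4g10450.1). The insert itself is not annotated in the feature table, but it would lie in the roughly 880 bp interval between the attL1 and attL2 sites, which face each other in the usual entry-clone arrangement. No promoter, tag or reporter is recorded between or next to these sites, consistent with an entry vector that simply stores the coding fragment. In an LR Clonase reaction, attL1 and attL2 recombine with the attR sites of a destination vector, transferring the domain directionally into whatever expression context that vector supplies.

The plasmid belongs to a toolkit of NLR integrated domains assembled to identify plant targets of pathogen effectors. Such domains are thought to mimic host proteins that effectors bind, so they can be shuttled into destination vectors for interaction screens against effectors. The record does not specify which destination vectors or assays are intended for this clone.
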