Features (pLannotate 1.2.2; 7 found; start..end, strand, type, name):
     56..99      -  CDS            lacZα (fragment): LacZα fragment of β-galactosidase; lacZ fragment
    152..251     +  protein_bind   attL1: mutant version of attL; recombination site for the Gateway® LR reaction LR Clonase™
   1134..1233    -  protein_bind   attL2: mutant version of attL; recombination site for the Gateway® LR reaction LR Clonase™
   1478..2066    -  rep_origin     ori: high-copy-number ColE1/pMB1/pBR322/pUC origin of replication
   2202..3017    -  CDS            KanR: aminoglycoside phosphotransferase; aph(3')-Ia; confers resistance to kanamycin in bacteria or G418 (Geneticin®) in eukaryotes
   3133..3155    +  misc_feature   MCS (fragment): pBluescript multiple cloning site
   3155..3201    +  terminator     rrnB T1 terminator: transcription terminator T1 from the E. coli rrnB gene
>Addgene plasmid #193531 | pIM37 | addgene full sequence | sequence record 379163 | Addgene NGS Result
AACAAAACCCATCGTACGGCCAAGGAAGTCTCCAATAACTGTGATCCACCACAAGCGCCAGGGTTTTCCC
AGTCACGACGTTGTAAAACGACGGCCAGTCATGCATAATCCGCACGCATCTGGAATAAGGAAGTGCCATT
CCGCCTGACCTCAAATAATGATTTTATTTTGACTGATAGTGACCTGTTCGTTGCAACAGATTGATGAGCA
ATGCTTTTTTATAATGCCAACTTTGTACAAAAAAGCAGGCTTCGAAGGAGATAGAACCATGCAGCTGGCT
GCATCGACAAATGATTTCTCGCATGGCAACAAAATTGGAAGGGGTGGTTATGGTTCTGTTTACAAGGGCC
AATTGCCAAGTGGTCTAGATGTTGCAATAAAAATTAATGACAAGTACACATCTCATAGACCTGATTTTGA
AAATGAAGTGCGAATTACCTCAAAACTCCAGCATGCAAATATCATTAAACTTCTGGGATGCTGCATGGAA
GGAGACAAGAAGATATTAGTCTACGAATATATGCCAAATGGAAGTTTGGACTGTCTAATTGAGGAGGGAA
AAGGTCTCCAGATCAATTGGCCTATATGGTTTGGCATAGTTAAAGGGGTAGCTCAAGGTGTAGTCTATCT
ACACCAGCACTCCCGACTACGCGTAATTCATGGGGATCTGAAACCAAGCAATGTTTTCTTGGATTGTCAT
ATGACTCCTAGGATTGCTGATTTTGGCATTTCTGAAGTATTAAGTTCAGGTTTAGATGAAAAAGAGACAT
CTCATGTGTCAGGAACTCTCGGTTATCTTGATCCTGAATATATTAGCTCAGGCATTATCTCCACCATGAG
CGATTTGTATGCCTTTGGTGTCACTCTTCTCCGGATAATCAGTTTAAGACAGCCATATACAAATTTTCTA
GAGAGACGACAAAGCTTGGTTGTTCATGCATGGAAGTTATGGTCAACTGGGAGAACAATGGAGCTGATAC
AACCATTGTTGCATGATGAACCTGCAATAAGTGATATACTCAGGTGCGTTCAGATAGCGCTGTTGTGTGT
TCAAGAGCATCGGGAAGACAGGCCCACCATGTCAGAGGTTCTCCACATGCTGAACTGTGGGAGTGTCTCC
TTACCTGTTCCCGACCCAGCTTTCTTGTACAAAGTTGGCATTATAAGAAAGCATTGCTTATCAATTTGTT
GCAACGAACAGGTCACTATCAGTCAAAATAAAATCATTATTTGAGGCTAGGTGGAGGCTCAGTGATGATA
AGTCTGCGATGGTGGATGCATGTGTCATGGTCATAGCTGTTTCCTGTGTGAAATTGTTATCCGCTCAGAG
GGCACAATCCTATTCCGCGCTATCCGACAATCTCCAAGACATTAGGTGGAGTTCAGTTCGGCGTATGGCA
TATGTCGCTGGAAAGAACATGTGAGCAAAAGGCCAGCAAAAGGCCAGGAACCGTAAAAAGGCCGCGTTGC
TGGCGTTTTTCCATAGGCTCCGCCCCCCTGACGAGCATCACAAAAATCGACGCTCAAGTCAGAGGTGGCG
AAACCCGACAGGACTATAAAGATACCAGGCGTTTCCCCCTGGAAGCTCCCTCGTGCGCTCTCCTGTTCCG
ACCCTGCCGCTTACCGGATACCTGTCCGCCTTTCTCCCTTCGGGAAGCGTGGCGCTTTCTCATAGCTCAC
GCTGTAGGTATCTCAGTTCGGTGTAGGTCGTTCGCTCCAAGCTGGGCTGTGTGCACGAACCCCCCGTTCA
GCCCGACCGCTGCGCCTTATCCGGTAACTATCGTCTTGAGTCCAACCCGGTAAGACACGACTTATCGCCA
CTGGCAGCAGCCACTGGTAACAGGATTAGCAGAGCGAGGTATGTAGGCGGTGCTACAGAGTTCTTGAAGT
GGTGGCCTAACTACGGCTACACTAGAAGAACAGTATTTGGTATCTGCGCTCTGCTGAAGCCAGTTACCTT
CGGAAAAAGAGTTGGTAGCTCTTGATCCGGCAAACAAACCACCGCTGGTAGCGGTGGTTTTTTTGTTTGC
AAGCAGCAGATTACGCGCAGAAAAAAAGGATCTCAAGAAGATCCTTTGATCTTTTCTACGGGGTCTGACG
CTCTATTCAACAAAGCCGCCGTCCCGTCAAGTCAGCGTAAATGGGTAGGGGGCTTCAAATCGTCCGCTCT
GCCAGTGTTACAACCAATTAACAAATTCTGATTAGAAAAACTCATCGAGCATCAAATGAAACTGCAATTT
ATTCATATCAGGATTATCAATACCATATTTTTGAAAAAGCCGTTTCTGTAATGAAGGAGAAAACTCACCG
AGGCAGTTCCATAGGATGGCAAGATCCTGGTATCGGTCTGCGATTCCGACTCGTCCAACATCAATACAAC
CTATTAATTTCCCCTCGTCAAAAATAAGGTTATCAAGTGAGAAATCACCATGAGTGACGACTGAATCCGG
TGAGAATGGCAAAAGCTTATGCATTTCTTTCCAGACTTGTTCAACAGGCCAGCCATTACGCTCGTCATCA
AAATCACTCGCATCAACCAAACCGTTATTCATTCGTGATTGCGCCTGAGCGAGACGAAATACGCGATCGC
TGTTAAAAGGACAATTACAAACAGGAATCGAATGCAACCGGCGCAGGAACACTGCCAGCGCATCAACAAT
ATTTTCACCTGAATCAGGATATTCTTCTAATACCTGGAATGCTGTTTTCCCGGGGATCGCAGTGGTGAGT
AACCATGCATCATCAGGAGTACGGATAAAATGCTTGATGGTCGGAAGAGGCATAAATTCCGTCAGCCAGT
TTAGTCTGACCATCTCATCTGTAACATCATTGGCAACGCTACCTTTGCCATGTTTCAGAAACAACTCTGG
CGCATCGGGCTTCCCATACAATCGATAGATTGTCGCACCTGATTGCCCGACATTATCGCGAGCCCATTTA
TACCCATATAAATCAGCATCCATGTTGGAATTTAATCGCGGCCTCGAGCAAGACGTTTCCCGTTGAATAT
GGCTCATAACACCCCTTGTATTACTGTTTATGTAAGCAGACAGTTTTATTGTTCATGATGATATATTTTT
ATCTTGTGCAATGTAACATCAGAGATTTTGAGACACAACGTGGCTTTCCCCCGCCGCTCTAGAACTAGTG
GATCCAAATAAAACGAAAGGCTCAGTCGAAAGACTGGGCCTTTCGTTTTATCTGTTGTTTGTCGCATTAT
ACGAGACGTCCAGGTTGGGATACCTGA
