>Addgene plasmid #193531 | pIM37 | depositor partial sequence | sequence record 374703 | insert
TCGAAGGAGATAGAACCATGCAGCTGGCTGCATCGACAAATGATTTCTCGCATGGCAACAAAATTGGAAG
GGGTGGTTATGGTTCTGTTTACAAGGGCCAATTGCCAAGTGGTCTAGATGTTGCAATAAAAATTAATGAC
AAGTACACATCTCATAGACCTGATTTTGAAAATGAAGTGCGAATTACCTCAAAACTCCAGCATGCAAATA
TCATTAAACTTCTGGGATGCTGCATGGAAGGAGACAAGAAGATATTAGTCTACGAATATATGCCAAATGG
AAGTTTGGACTGTCTAATTGAGGAGGGAAAAGGTCTCCAGATCAATTGGCCTATATGGTTTGGCATAGTT
AAAGGGGTAGCTCAAGGTGTAGTCTATCTACACCAGCACTCCCGACTACGCGTAATTCATGGGGATCTGA
AACCAAGCAATGTTTTCTTGGATTGTCATATGACTCCTAGGATTGCTGATTTTGGCATTTCTGAAGTATT
AAGTTCAGGTTTAGATGAAAAAGAGACATCTCATGTGTCAGGAACTCTCGGTTATCTTGATCCTGAATAT
ATTAGCTCAGGCATTATCTCCACCATGAGCGATTTGTATGCCTTTGGTGTCACTCTTCTCCGGATAATCA
GTTTAAGACAGCCATATACAAATTTTCTAGAGAGACGACAAAGCTTGGTTGTTCATGCATGGAAGTTATG
GTCAACTGGGAGAACAATGGAGCTGATACAACCATTGTTGCATGATGAACCTGCAATAAGTGATATACTC
AGGTGCGTTCAGATAGCGCTGTTGTGTGTTCAAGAGCATCGGGAAGACAGGCCCACCATGTCAGAGGTTC
TCCACATGCTGAACTGTGGGAGTGTCTCCTTACCTGTTCCCG
