>Addgene plasmid #193531 | pIM37 | depositor partial sequence | sequence record 374704 | pTwist+ENTR backbone
AACAAAACCCATCGTACGGCCAAGGAAGTCTCCAATAACTGTGATCCACCACAAGCGCCAGGGTTTTCCC
AGTCACGACGTTGTAAAACGACGGCCAGTCATGCATAATCCGCACGCATCTGGAATAAGGAAGTGCCATT
CCGCCTGACCTCAAATAATGATTTTATTTTGACTGATAGTGACCTGTTCGTTGCAACAGATTGATGAGCA
ATGCTTTTTTATAATGCCAACTTTGTACAAAAAAGCAGGCTNNNNNNNNNNNNNNNNNNNNNNNNNNNNN
NNNNNNNNNNNNNNNNNNNNNACCCAGCTTTCTTGTACAAAGTTGGCATTATAAGAAAGCATTGCTTATC
AATTTGTTGCAACGAACAGGTCACTATCAGTCAAAATAAAATCATTATTTGAGGCTAGGTGGAGGCTCAG
TGATGATAAGTCTGCGATGGTGGATGCATGTGTCATGGTCATAGCTGTTTCCTGTGTGAAATTGTTATCC
GCTCAGAGGGCACAATCCTATTCCGCGCTATCCGACAATCTCCAAGACATTAGGTGGAGTTCAGTTCGGC
GTATGGCATATGTCGCTGGAAAGAACATGTGAGCAAAAGGCCAGCAAAAGGCCAGGAACCGTAAAAAGGC
CGCGTTGCTGGCGTTTTTCCATAGGCTCCGCCCCCCTGACGAGCATCACAAAAATCGACGCTCAAGTCAG
AGGTGGCGAAACCCGACAGGACTATAAAGATACCAGGCGTTTCCCCCTGGAAGCTCCCTCGTGCGCTCTC
CTGTTCCGACCCTGCCGCTTACCGGATACCTGTCCGCCTTTCTCCCTTCGGGAAGCGTGGCGCTTTCTCA
TAGCTCACGCTGTAGGTATCTCAGTTCGGTGTAGGTCGTTCGCTCCAAGCTGGGCTGTGTGCACGAACCC
CCCGTTCAGCCCGACCGCTGCGCCTTATCCGGTAACTATCGTCTTGAGTCCAACCCGGTAAGACACGACT
TATCGCCACTGGCAGCAGCCACTGGTAACAGGATTAGCAGAGCGAGGTATGTAGGCGGTGCTACAGAGTT
CTTGAAGTGGTGGCCTAACTACGGCTACACTAGAAGAACAGTATTTGGTATCTGCGCTCTGCTGAAGCCA
GTTACCTTCGGAAAAAGAGTTGGTAGCTCTTGATCCGGCAAACAAACCACCGCTGGTAGCGGTGGTTTTT
TTGTTTGCAAGCAGCAGATTACGCGCAGAAAAAAAGGATCTCAAGAAGATCCTTTGATCTTTTCTACGGG
GTCTGACGCTCTATTCAACAAAGCCGCCGTCCCGTCAAGTCAGCGTAAATGGGTAGGGGGCTTCAAATCG
TCCGCTCTGCCAGTGTTACAACCAATTAACAAATTCTGATTAGAAAAACTCATCGAGCATCAAATGAAAC
TGCAATTTATTCATATCAGGATTATCAATACCATATTTTTGAAAAAGCCGTTTCTGTAATGAAGGAGAAA
ACTCACCGAGGCAGTTCCATAGGATGGCAAGATCCTGGTATCGGTCTGCGATTCCGACTCGTCCAACATC
AATACAACCTATTAATTTCCCCTCGTCAAAAATAAGGTTATCAAGTGAGAAATCACCATGAGTGACGACT
GAATCCGGTGAGAATGGCAAAAGCTTATGCATTTCTTTCCAGACTTGTTCAACAGGCCAGCCATTACGCT
CGTCATCAAAATCACTCGCATCAACCAAACCGTTATTCATTCGTGATTGCGCCTGAGCGAGACGAAATAC
GCGATCGCTGTTAAAAGGACAATTACAAACAGGAATCGAATGCAACCGGCGCAGGAACACTGCCAGCGCA
TCAACAATATTTTCACCTGAATCAGGATATTCTTCTAATACCTGGAATGCTGTTTTCCCGGGGATCGCAG
TGGTGAGTAACCATGCATCATCAGGAGTACGGATAAAATGCTTGATGGTCGGAAGAGGCATAAATTCCGT
CAGCCAGTTTAGTCTGACCATCTCATCTGTAACATCATTGGCAACGCTACCTTTGCCATGTTTCAGAAAC
AACTCTGGCGCATCGGGCTTCCCATACAATCGATAGATTGTCGCACCTGATTGCCCGACATTATCGCGAG
CCCATTTATACCCATATAAATCAGCATCCATGTTGGAATTTAATCGCGGCCTCGAGCAAGACGTTTCCCG
TTGAATATGGCTCATAACACCCCTTGTATTACTGTTTATGTAAGCAGACAGTTTTATTGTTCATGATGAT
ATATTTTTATCTTGTGCAATGTAACATCAGAGATTTTGAGACACAACGTGGCTTTCCCCCGCCGCTCTAG
AACTAGTGGATCCAAATAAAACGAAAGGCTCAGTCGAAAGACTGGGCCTTTCGTTTTATCTGTTGTTTGT
CGCATTATACGAGACGTCCAGGTTGGGATACCTGA
